Addgene plasmid #186202: mitoTALECD for_atp1_1333NC
Purpose: For genome editing (base editing) of Arabidopsis mitochondria, targeted C of RNA editing site of ATP1 by OTP87
Depositing lab: Shin-ichi Arimura. Depositing organization: University of Tokyo, Graduate School of Agricultural and Life Sciences. Publication: Targeted base editing in the mitochondrial genome of Arabidopsis thaliana. Nakazato I, Okuno M, Zhou C, Itoh T, Tsutsumi N, Takenaka M, Arimura SI. Proc Natl Acad Sci U S A. 2022 May 17;119(20):e2121177119. doi: 10.1073/pnas.2121177119. Epub 2022 May 13. PubMed 35561225.
Backbone
  Vector backbone: pK7WG2
  Backbone manufacturer: VIB, Ghent University
  Total vector size (bp): 22426
  Modifications to backbone: RPS5A promoter, Oleosin-GFP marker added in between Left and right border of T-DNA.
  Vector type: Synthetic Biology ; Ti plasmid for plant transformation
  Selectable markers: Kanamycin and seed GFP fluorescence by OleosinGFP for plant transformation
Growth in bacteria
  Bacterial resistance: Spectinomycin, 50 μg/mL
  Growth temperature: 37°C
  Growth strain: DH5alpha
  Copy number: High Copy
Gene/Insert 1
  Gene/Insert name: mitochondrial targeted TALE left hand with 1333N of Cytidine Deaminase (mitoTALECD) (alt name: for specific base editing of the RNA editing site C of ATP1 by OTP87)
  Species: Synthetic
  Insert size (bp): 3111
Gene/Insert 2
  Gene/Insert name: mitochondrial targeted TALE right hand with 1333C of Cytidine Deaminase (mitoTALECD) (alt name: for specific base editing of the RNA editing site C of ATP1 by OTP87)
  Insert size (bp): 3267
Terms and licenses: Academic/Nonprofit Terms; Industry Terms: Not Available to Industry
How to cite: mitoTALECD for_atp1_1333NC was a gift from Shin-ichi Arimura (Addgene plasmid # 186202 ; http://n2t.net/addgene:186202 ; RRID:Addgene_186202)
