[The description below was written by a language model from this plasmid's Addgene catalogue record and pLannotate feature annotations shown in this document.]
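Description:
mitoTALECD for_atp1_1333NC is a roughly 22.4 kb binary T-DNA vector for Agrobacterium-mediated plant transformation, built on the Gateway destination backbone pK7WG2. It is designed for C-to-T base editing of the Arabidopsis thaliana mitochondrial genome. In bacteria it is selected with spectinomycin (aadA/SmR). It carries a high-copy ColE1-type origin with the bom site for E. coli, and the pVS1 oriV, RepA and StaA functions for replication and stability in Agrobacterium. Between the right and left borders, transformed plants can be selected through a NOS promoter–nptII–NOS terminator kanamycin cassette. Transgenic seeds can also be identified by fluorescence from an oleosin–EGFP fusion that localises to seed oil bodies.

The payload is two similarly organised expression units assembled by multisite Gateway recombination (attB1/attB4 and attB3/attB2 scars remain). The record states that an RPS5A promoter was added to the backbone. The repeated Arabidopsis genomic hits upstream of each unit probably correspond to this promoter region, although the annotation does not label it as such. Each unit begins with a fragment of the Arabidopsis ATP synthase delta-prime subunit, presumably serving as the mitochondrial presequence. This is followed by an AvrBs3-type TALE DNA-binding array, one half of the DddA double-stranded DNA cytidine deaminase split at position 1333, and the uracil glycosylase inhibitor UGI. The left-hand TALE carries the 1333N half, an HA tag fragment and the HSP18.2 terminator; the right-hand TALE carries the 1333C half and a CaMV poly(A) signal. When both TALEs bind flanking sites, the deaminase halves reassemble and deaminate the intervening cytosine, while UGI protects the resulting uracil from excision. The target is the cytosine in ATP1 that is normally RNA-edited by OTP87.
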