Features (pLannotate 1.2.2; 43 found; start..end, strand, type, name):
    446..970     -  CDS            MSR4 (fragment): MSRA4_ARATH - Also known as PMSR, PMSR4. Experimental evidence at protein level: Swiss-Prot protein existence level 1. Catalyzes the reduction of methionine sulfoxide (MetSO) to methionine in proteins. Plays a protective role against oxidative stress by restoring activity to proteins that have been inactivated by methionine oxidation. Prevents the methionine sulfoxidation of the heat shock protein HSP21 and its subsequent inactivation. MSRA family specifically reduces the MetSO S-enantiomer. From Arabidopsis thaliana (Mouse-ear cress).
   1512..2228    +  CDS            OLEO2_BRANA: Experimental evidence at protein level: Swiss-Prot protein existence level 1. May have a structural role to stabilize the lipid body during desiccation of the seed by preventing coalescence of the oil. Probably interacts with both lipid and phospholipid moieties of lipid bodies. May also provide recognition signals for specific lipase anchorage in lipolysis during seedling growth. From Brassica napus (Rape).
   2246..2270    -  protein_bind   attB2: mutant version of attB; recombination site for the Gateway® BP reaction BP Clonase™
   2283..2996    +  CDS            EGFP: EGFP is a basic (constitutively fluorescent) green fluorescent protein published in 1996, derived from Aequorea victoria. It is reported to be a rapidly-maturing weak dimer with moderate acid sensitivity.
   3006..3082    +  CDS            GUS (fragment): β-glucuronidase; uidA (or gusA) from E. coli
   3077..3173    +  CDS            GUS (fragment): β-glucuronidase; uidA (or gusA) from E. coli
   3250..3409    +  polyA_signal   CaMV poly(A) signal (fragment): cauliflower mosaic virus polyadenylation signal
   3522..3701    +  promoter       NOS promoter: nopaline synthase promoter
   3735..4526    +  CDS            neo: KKA2_KLEPN - Also known as kan, nptII. Experimental evidence at protein level: Swiss-Prot protein existence level 1. Resistance to kanamycin, neomycin, paromomycin, ribostamycin, butirosin and gentamicin B. From Klebsiella pneumoniae.
   4569..4821    +  terminator     NOS terminator: nopaline synthase terminator and poly(A) signal
   4914..4938    -  misc_feature   LB T-DNA repeat: left border repeat from nopaline C58 T-DNA
   5197..5220    +  promoter       Pc promoter (fragment): intI1 (promoter lies within the coding sequence); class 1 integron promoter
   5396..5452    +  CDS            GmR (fragment): gentamycin acetyltransferase; aacC1; confers resistance to gentamycin
   5463..6250    +  CDS            SmR (fragment): aminoglycoside adenylyltransferase (Murphy, 1985); aadA; confers resistance to spectinomycin and streptomycin
   6500..7088    +  rep_origin     ori: high-copy-number ColE1/pMB1/pBR322/pUC origin of replication
   7274..7414    -  misc_feature   bom: basis of mobility region from pBR322
   7516..7555    -  CDS            rop (fragment): Rop protein, which maintains plasmids at low copy number; rop
   7758..7952    -  rep_origin     pVS1 oriV: origin of replication for the Pseudomonas plasmid pVS1 (Heeb et al., 2000)
   8018..9091    -  CDS            pVS1 RepA: replication protein from the Pseudomonas plasmid pVS1 (Heeb et al., 2000)
   9520..10149   -  CDS            pVS1 StaA: stability protein from the Pseudomonas plasmid pVS1 (Heeb et al., 2000)
  10709..11110   -  CDS            Y4CG_SINFN (fragment): Protein inferred from homology: Swiss-Prot protein existence level 3. From Sinorhizobium fredii (strain NBRC 101917 / NGR234).
  11480..11504   -  misc_feature   RB T-DNA repeat: right border repeat from nopaline C58 T-DNA
  11590..11961   +  CDS            HST (fragment): HSTC_ARATH - Also known as HPT2, VTE2-2. Experimental evidence at protein level: Swiss-Prot protein existence level 1. Involved in the synthesis of plastoquinone-9. Can use both homogentisic acid and 2,5-dihydroxyphenylacetic acid gamma-lactone as prenyl acceptors, and solanesyl diphosphate > farnesyl diphosphate > geranylgeranyl diphosphate >> phytyl diphosphate as prenyl donors. Do not catalyze the decardoxylation of homogentisate uncoupled from prenylation. From Arabidopsis thaliana (Mouse-ear cress).
  12113..12196   +  CDS            HST (fragment): HSTC_ARATH - Also known as HPT2, VTE2-2. Experimental evidence at protein level: Swiss-Prot protein existence level 1. Involved in the synthesis of plastoquinone-9. Can use both homogentisic acid and 2,5-dihydroxyphenylacetic acid gamma-lactone as prenyl acceptors, and solanesyl diphosphate > farnesyl diphosphate > geranylgeranyl diphosphate >> phytyl diphosphate as prenyl donors. Do not catalyze the decardoxylation of homogentisate uncoupled from prenylation. From Arabidopsis thaliana (Mouse-ear cress).
  12462..12536   +  CDS            HST (fragment): HSTC_ARATH - Also known as HPT2, VTE2-2. Experimental evidence at protein level: Swiss-Prot protein existence level 1. Involved in the synthesis of plastoquinone-9. Can use both homogentisic acid and 2,5-dihydroxyphenylacetic acid gamma-lactone as prenyl acceptors, and solanesyl diphosphate > farnesyl diphosphate > geranylgeranyl diphosphate >> phytyl diphosphate as prenyl donors. Do not catalyze the decardoxylation of homogentisate uncoupled from prenylation. From Arabidopsis thaliana (Mouse-ear cress).
  13226..13333   +  CDS            ATP4_ARATH (fragment): Experimental evidence at protein level: Swiss-Prot protein existence level 1. Mitochondrial membrane ATP synthase (F(1)F(0) ATP synthase or Complex V) produces ATP from ADP in the presence of a proton gradient across the membrane which is generated by electron transport complexes of the respiratory chain. F-type ATPases consist of two structural domains, F(1) - containing the extramembraneous catalytic core, and F(0) - containing the membrane proton channel, linked together by a central stalk and a peripheral stalk. During catalysis, ATP turnover in the catalytic domain of F(1) is coupled via
  13346..13370   +  protein_bind   attB1: mutant version of attB; recombination site for the Gateway® BP reaction BP Clonase™
  13373..13399   +  CDS            3xHA (fragment): three tandem HA epitope tags
  13409..13915   +  CDS            avrBs3 (fragment): AVRB3_XANEU - Experimental evidence at protein level: Swiss-Prot protein existence level 1. Avirulence protein. Acts as a transcription factor in C.annuum plants. In susceptible plants lacking the Bs3 resistance gene induces expression of a number of genes, including genes homologous to a family of auxin-induced genes, alpha-expansin genes, pectate lyase, anthocyanidin glucoside rhamnosyl transferase and at least one transcription factor, UPA20. Their expression leads to plant hypertrophy in mesophyll cells, probably mainly mediated by UPA20 (PubMed:17962565). In resistant plants induces the h
  15932..16072   +  CDS            dddA (fragment): DDDA_BURC1 - Experimental evidence at protein level: Swiss-Prot protein existence level 1. Toxic component of a toxin-immunity protein module, which functions as a cellular contact-dependent growth inhibition (CDI) system. CDI modules allow bacteria to communicate with and inhibit the growth of closely related neighboring bacteria in a contact-dependent fashion. Bacteria that have this module inhibit or kill bacteria without it, giving them a growth advantage. Probably specifically inhibited by cognate immunity protein DddI (Probable). The C-terminal 163 residue fragment has double-stranded DN
  16085..16333   +  CDS            UGI: UNGI_BPPB2 - Experimental evidence at protein level: Swiss-Prot protein existence level 1. This protein binds specifically and reversibly to the host uracil-DNA glycosylase, preventing removal of uracil residues from PBS2 DNA by the host uracil-excision repair system. From Bacillus phage PBS2 (Bacteriophage PBS2).
  16362..16382   -  protein_bind   attB4: mutant version of attB; core recombination site for the Gateway® BP reaction BP Clonase™
  16387..16635   +  terminator     HSP terminator: efficient transcription terminator from the Arabidopsis thaliana heat shock protein 18.2 gene (Nagaya et al., 2010)
  17222..17593   +  CDS            HST (fragment): HSTC_ARATH - Also known as HPT2, VTE2-2. Experimental evidence at protein level: Swiss-Prot protein existence level 1. Involved in the synthesis of plastoquinone-9. Can use both homogentisic acid and 2,5-dihydroxyphenylacetic acid gamma-lactone as prenyl acceptors, and solanesyl diphosphate > farnesyl diphosphate > geranylgeranyl diphosphate >> phytyl diphosphate as prenyl donors. Do not catalyze the decardoxylation of homogentisate uncoupled from prenylation. From Arabidopsis thaliana (Mouse-ear cress).
  17745..17828   +  CDS            HST (fragment): HSTC_ARATH - Also known as HPT2, VTE2-2. Experimental evidence at protein level: Swiss-Prot protein existence level 1. Involved in the synthesis of plastoquinone-9. Can use both homogentisic acid and 2,5-dihydroxyphenylacetic acid gamma-lactone as prenyl acceptors, and solanesyl diphosphate > farnesyl diphosphate > geranylgeranyl diphosphate >> phytyl diphosphate as prenyl donors. Do not catalyze the decardoxylation of homogentisate uncoupled from prenylation. From Arabidopsis thaliana (Mouse-ear cress).
  18094..18168   +  CDS            HST (fragment): HSTC_ARATH - Also known as HPT2, VTE2-2. Experimental evidence at protein level: Swiss-Prot protein existence level 1. Involved in the synthesis of plastoquinone-9. Can use both homogentisic acid and 2,5-dihydroxyphenylacetic acid gamma-lactone as prenyl acceptors, and solanesyl diphosphate > farnesyl diphosphate > geranylgeranyl diphosphate >> phytyl diphosphate as prenyl donors. Do not catalyze the decardoxylation of homogentisate uncoupled from prenylation. From Arabidopsis thaliana (Mouse-ear cress).
  18858..18968   +  CDS            ATP4_ARATH (fragment): Experimental evidence at protein level: Swiss-Prot protein existence level 1. Mitochondrial membrane ATP synthase (F(1)F(0) ATP synthase or Complex V) produces ATP from ADP in the presence of a proton gradient across the membrane which is generated by electron transport complexes of the respiratory chain. F-type ATPases consist of two structural domains, F(1) - containing the extramembraneous catalytic core, and F(0) - containing the membrane proton channel, linked together by a central stalk and a peripheral stalk. During catalysis, ATP turnover in the catalytic domain of F(1) is coupled via
  18967..18987   +  protein_bind   attB3: mutant version of attB; core recombination site for the Gateway® BP reaction BP Clonase™
  19047..19553   +  CDS            avrBs3 (fragment): AVRB3_XANEU - Experimental evidence at protein level: Swiss-Prot protein existence level 1. Avirulence protein. Acts as a transcription factor in C.annuum plants. In susceptible plants lacking the Bs3 resistance gene induces expression of a number of genes, including genes homologous to a family of auxin-induced genes, alpha-expansin genes, pectate lyase, anthocyanidin glucoside rhamnosyl transferase and at least one transcription factor, UPA20. Their expression leads to plant hypertrophy in mesophyll cells, probably mainly mediated by UPA20 (PubMed:17962565). In resistant plants induces the h
  21573..21860   +  CDS            dddA (fragment): DDDA_BURC1 - Experimental evidence at protein level: Swiss-Prot protein existence level 1. Toxic component of a toxin-immunity protein module, which functions as a cellular contact-dependent growth inhibition (CDI) system. CDI modules allow bacteria to communicate with and inhibit the growth of closely related neighboring bacteria in a contact-dependent fashion. Bacteria that have this module inhibit or kill bacteria without it, giving them a growth advantage. Probably specifically inhibited by cognate immunity protein DddI (Probable). The C-terminal 163 residue fragment has double-stranded DN
  21873..22121   +  CDS            UGI: UNGI_BPPB2 - Experimental evidence at protein level: Swiss-Prot protein existence level 1. This protein binds specifically and reversibly to the host uracil-DNA glycosylase, preventing removal of uracil residues from PBS2 DNA by the host uracil-excision repair system. From Bacillus phage PBS2 (Bacteriophage PBS2).
  22146..22170   -  protein_bind   attB2: mutant version of attB; recombination site for the Gateway® BP reaction BP Clonase™
  22241..22400   +  polyA_signal   CaMV poly(A) signal (fragment): cauliflower mosaic virus polyadenylation signal
>Addgene plasmid #186202 | mitoTALECD for_atp1_1333NC | addgene full sequence | sequence record 380568 | Addgene Partial NGS Result
GGCCCTCTAGAGGATCCCCGGCACCCTACTTAGATCAACACATAAAAGTTAGTAAGTGAAGAACCACAAC
AACAACACTAGATTCATCTTCAAGTGTATGTAGGTATAGTAACATGAACAAGAACAGACTCAAGTACAAG
ATCGCATACGAAAATGGAAATGGCAATGTCACTTCCACATAATCAAACACGAATCCTCATATCAACAAGG
CCTGAGATTCTAACTAGCTCATAACAACTTAGCCAATAGTTACTTGAGACTACCAAATGTATGTAGAACT
AAAGACTAAGGGACAGAGAGTTCGTCTAAACAGGTGAATCTAGTCGTTGTTATCTAATAAACAATTCAGC
CCCAAATGCAGAACACACATAGAGCTCTCTATTGATTCAAATTACGATCTGATACTGATAACGTCTAGAT
TTTTAGGGTTAAAGCAATCAATCACCTGACGATTCAAGGTGGTTGGATCATGACGATTCCAGAAAACATC
AAGCAAGCTCTCAAAGCTACACTCTTTGGGATCATACTGAACTCTAACAACCTCGTTATGTCCCGTAGTG
CCAGTACAGACATCCTCGTAACTCGGATTGTGCACGATGCCATGGCTATACCCAACCTCGGTCTTGGTCA
CACCAGGAACTCTCTGGTAAGCTAGCTCCACTCCCCAGAAACAACCGGCGCCAAATTGCGCGAATTGCTG
ACCTGAAGACGGAACATCATCGTCGGGTCCTTGGGCGATTGCGGCGGAAGATGGGTCAGCTTGGGCTTGA
GGACGAGACCCGAATCCGAGTCTGTTGAAAAGGTTGTTCATTGGGGATTTGTATACGGAGATTGGTCGTC
GAGAGGTTTGAGGGAAAGGACAAATGGGTTTGGCTCTGGAGAAAGAGAGTGCGGCTTTAGAGAGAGAATT
GAGAGGTTTAGAGAGAGATGCGGCGGCGATGAGCGGAGGAGAGACGACGAGGACCTGCATTATCAAAGCA
GTGACGTGGTGAAATTTGGAACTTTTAAGAGGCAGATAGATTTATTATTTGTATCCATTTTCTTCATTGT
TCTAGAATGTCGCGGAACAAATTTTAAAACTAAATCCTAAATTTTTCTAATTTTGTTGCCAATAGTGGAT
ATGTGGGCCGTATAGAAGGAATCTATTGAAGGCCCAAACCCATACTGACGAGCCCAAAGGTTCGTTTTGC
GTTTTATGTTTCGGTTCGATGCCAACGCCACATTCTGAGCTAGGCAAAAAACAAACGTGTCTTTGAATAG
ACTCCTCTCGTTAACACATGCAGCGGCTGCATGGTGACGCCATTAACACGTGGCCTACAATTGCATGATG
TCTCCATTGACACGTGACTTCTCGTCTCCTTTCTTAATATATCTAACAAACACTCCTACCTCTTCCAAAA
TATATACACATCTTTTTGATCAATCTCTCATTCAAAATCTCATTCTCTCTAGTAAACAAGAACAAAAAAA
TGGCGGATACAGCTAGAGGAACCCATCACGATATCATCGGCAGAGACCAGTACCCGATGATGGGCCGAGA
CCGAGACCAGTACCAGATGTCCGGACGAGGATCTGACTACTCCAAGTCTAGGCAGATTGCTAAAGCTGCA
ACTGCTGTCACAGCTGGTGGTTCCCTCCTTGTTCTCTCCAGCCTTACCCTTGTTGGAACTGTCATAGCTT
TGACTGTTGCAACACCTCTGCTCGTTATCTTCAGCCCAATCCTTGTCCCGGCTCTCATCACAGTTGCACT
CCTCATCACCGGTTTTCTTTCCTCTGGAGGGTTTGGCATTGCCGCTATAACCGTTTTCTCTTGGATTTAC
AAGTAAGCACACATTTATCATCTTACTTCATAATTTTGTGCAATATGTGCATGCATGTGTTGAGCCAGTA
GCTTTGGATCAATTTTTTTGGTCGAATAACAAATGTAACAATAAGAAATTGCAAATTCTAGGGAACATTT
GGTTAACTAAATACGAAATTTGACCTAGCTAGCTTGAATGTGTCTGTGTATATCATCTATATAGGTAAAA
TGCTTGGTATGATACCTATTGATTGTGAATAGGTACGCAACGGGAGAGCACCCACAGGGATCAGACAAGT
TGGACAGTGCAAGGATGAAGTTGGGAAGCAAAGCTCAGGATCTGAAAGACAGAGCTCAGTACTACGGACA
GCAACATACTGGTGGGGAACATGACCGTGACCGTACTCGTGGTGGCCAGCACACTACTCAAGGGTGGGCG
CGCCGACCCAGCTTTCTTGTACAAAGTGGTGATATCCCGCGGATGGTGAGCAAGGGCGAGGAGCTGTTCA
CCGGGGTGGTGCCCATCCTGGTCGAGCTGGACGGCGACGTAAACGGCCACAAGTTCAGCGTGTCCGGCGA
GGGCGAGGGCGATGCCACCTACGGCAAGCTGACCCTGAAGTTCATCTGCACCACCGGCAAGCTGCCCGTG
CCCTGGCCCACCCTCGTGACCACCCTGACCTACGGCGTGCAGTGCTTCAGCCGCTACCCCGACCACATGA
AGCAGCACGACTTCTTCAAGTCCGCCATGCCCGAAGGCTACGTCCAGGAGCGCACCATCTTCTTCAAGGA
CGACGGCAACTACAAGACCCGCGCCGAGGTGAAGTTCGAGGGCGACACCCTGGTGAACCGCATCGAGCTG
AAGGGCATCGACTTCAAGGAGGACGGCAACATCCTGGGGCACAAGCTGGAGTACAACTACAACAGCCACA
ACGTCTATATCATGGCCGACAAGCAGAAGAACGGCATCAAGGTGAACTTCAAGATCCGCCACAACATCGA
GGACGGCAGCGTGCAGCTCGCCGACCACTACCAGCAGAACACCCCCATCGGCGACGGCCCCGTGCTGCTG
CCCGACAACCACTACCTGAGCACCCAGTCCGCCCTGAGCAAAGACCCCAACGAGAAGCGCGATCACATGG
TCCTGCTGGAGTTCGTGACCGCCGCCGGGATCACTCTCGGCATGGACGAGCTGTACGAACCCGGCATGTT
ACGTCCTGTAGAAACCCCAACCCGTGAAATCAAAAAACTCGACGGCCTGTGGGCATTCAGTCTGGATCGC
GACCGCAAACCGAAGTCGGCGGCTTTTCTGCTGCAAAAACGCTGGACTGGCATGAACTTCGGTGAAAAAC
CGCAGCAGGGAGGCAAACAATGACCATGGCGGCCGGGAGGGCCATGCTAGAGTCCGCAAAAATCACCAGT
CTCTCTCTACAAATCTATCTCTCTCTATTTTTCTCCAGAATAATGTGTGAGTAGTTCCCAGATAAGGGAA
TTAGGGTTCTTATAGGGTTTCGCTCATGTGTTGAGCATATAAGAAACCCTTAGTATGTATTTGTATTTGT
AAAATACTTCTATCAATAAAATTTCTAATTCCTAAAACCAAAATCCAGTGACCTGCAGGCATGCGACCTC
GAATTATCGATCATGAGCGGAGAATTAAGGGAGTCACGTTATGACCCCCGCCGATGACGCGGGACAAGCC
GTTTTACGTTTGGAACTGACAGAACCGCAACGTTGAAGGAGCCACTGAGCCGCGGGTTTCTGGAGTTTAA
TGAGCTAAGCACATACGTCAGAAACCATTATTGCGCGTTCAAAAGTCGCCTAAGGTCACTATCAGCTAGC
AAATATTTCTTGTCAAAAATGCTCCACTGACGTTCCATAAATTCCCCTCGGTATCCAATTAGAGTCTCAT
ATTCACTCTCAACTCGATCGAGGCATGATTGAACAAGATGGATTGCACGCAGGTTCTCCGGCCGCTTGGG
TGGAGAGGCTATTCGGCTATGACTGGGCACAACAGACAATCGGCTGCTCTGATGCCGCCGTGTTCCGGCT
GTCAGCGCAGGGGCGCCCGGTTCTTTTTGTCAAGACCGACCTGTCCGGTGCCCTGAATGAACTCCAAGAC
GAGGCAGCGCGGCTATCGTGGCTGGCCACGACGGGCGTTCCTTGCGCAGCTGTGCTCGACGTTGTCACTG
AAGCGGGAAGGGACTGGCTGCTATTGGGCGAAGTGCCGGGGCAGGATCTCCTGTCATCTCACCTTGCTCC
TGCCGAGAAAGTATCCATCATGGCTGATGCAATGCGGCGGCTGCATACGCTTGATCCGGCTACCTGCCCA
TTCGACCACCAAGCGAAACATCGCATCGAGCGAGCACGTACTCGGATGGAAGCCGGTCTTGTCGATCAGG
ATGATCTGGACGAAGAGCATCAGGGGCTCGCGCCAGCCGAACTGTTCGCCAGGCTCAAGGCGCGGATGCC
CGACGGCGAGGATCTCGTCGTGACCCACGGCGATGCCTGCTTGCCGAATATCATGGTGGAAAATGGCCGC
TTTTCTGGATTCATCGACTGTGGCCGGCTGGGTGTGGCGGACCGCTATCAGGACATAGCGTTGGCTACCC
GTGATATTGCTGAAGAGCTTGGCGGCGAATGGGCTGACCGCTTCCTCGTGCTTTACGGTATCGCCGCTCC
CGATTCGCAGCGCATCGCCTTCTATCGCCTTCTTGACGAGTTCTTCTGAGCGGGACTCTGGGGTTCGGAC
TCTAGCTAGAGTCAAGCAGATCGTTCAAACATTTGGCAATAAAGTTTCTTAAGATTGAATCCTGTTGCCG
GTCTTGCGATGATTATCATATAATTTCTGTTGAATTACGTTAAGCATGTAATAATTAACATGTAATGCAT
GACGTTATTTATGAGATGGGTTTTTATGATTAGAGTCCCGCAATTATACATTTAATACGCGATAGAAAAC
AAAATATAGCGCGCAAACTAGGATAAATTATCGCGCGCGGTGTCATCTATGTTACTAGATCGACCGGCAT
GCAAGCTGATAATTCAATTCGGCGTTAATTCAGTACATTAAAAACGTCCGCAATGTGTTATTAAGTTGTC
TAAGCGTCAATTTGTTTACACCACAATATATCCTGCCACCAGCCAGCCAACAGCTCCCCGACCGGCAGCT
CGGCACAAAATCACCACTCGATACAGGCAGCCCATCAGTCCGGGACGGCGTCAGCGGGAGAGCCGTTGTA
AGGCGGCAGACTTTGCTCATGTTACCGATGCTATTCGGAAGAACGGCAACTAAGCTGCCGGGTTTGAAAC
ACGGATGATCTCGCGGAGGGTAGCATGTTGATTGTAACGATGACAGAGCGTTGCTGCCTGTGATCAATTC
GGGCACGAACCCAGTGGACATAAGCCTGTTCGGTTCGTAAGCTGTAATGCAAGTAGCGTATGCGCTCACG
CAACTGGTCCAGAACCTTGACCGAACGCAGCGGTGGTAACGGCGCAGTGGCGGTTTTCATGGCTTGTTAT
GACTGTTTTTTTGGGGTACAGTCTATGCCTCGGGCATCCAAGCAGCAAGCGCGTTACGCCGTGGGTCGAT
GTTTGATGTTATGGAGCAGCAACGATGTTACGCAGCAGGGCAGTCGCCCTAAAACAAAGTTAAACATCAT
GGGGGAAGCGGTGATCGCCGAAGTATCGACTCAACTATCAGAGGTAGTTGGCGTCATCGAGCGCCATCTC
GAACCGACGTTGCTGGCCGTACATTTGTACGGCTCCGCAGTGGATGGCGGCCTGAAGCCACACAGTGATA
TTGATTTGCTGGTTACGGTGACCGTAAGGCTTGATGAAACAACGCGGCGAGCTTTGATCAACGACCTTTT
GGAAACTTCGGCTTCCCCTGGAGAGAGCGAGATTCTCCGCGCTGTAGAAGTCACCATTGTTGTGCACGAC
GACATCATTCCGTGGCGTTATCCAGCTAAGCGCGAACTGCAATTTGGAGAATGGCAGCGCAATGACATTC
TTGCAGGTATCTTCGAGCCAGCCACGATCGACATTGATCTGGCTATCTTGCTGACAAAAGCAAGAGAACA
TAGCGTTGCCTTGGTAGGTCCAGCGGCGGAGGAACTCTTTGATCCGGTTCCTGAACAGGATCTATTTGAG
GCGCTAAATGAAACCTTAACGCTATGGAACTCGCCGCCCGACTGGGCTGGCGATGAGCGAAATGTAGTGC
TTACGTTGTCCCGCATTTGGTACAGCGCAGTAACCGGCAAAATCGCGCCGAAGGATGTCGCTGCCGACTG
GGCAATGGAGCGCCTGCCGGCCCAGTATCAGCCCGTCATACTTGAAGCTAGACAGGCTTATCTTGGACAA
GAAGAAGATCGCTTGGCCTCGCGCGCAGATCAGTTGGAAGAATTTGTCCACTACGTGAAAGGCGAGATCA
CCAAGGTAGTCGGCAAATAATGTCTAGCTAGAAATTCGTTCAAGCCGACGCCGCTTCGCGGCGCGGCTTA
ACTCAAGCGTTAGATGCACTAAGCACATAATTGCTCACAGCCAAACTATCAGGTCAAGTCTGCTTTTATT
ATTTTTAAGCGTGCATAATAAGCCCTACACAAATTGGGAGATATATCATGCATGACCAAAATCCCTTAAC
GTGAGTTWNNNNTCGTTCCACTGAGCGTCAGACCCCGTAGAAAAGATCAAAGGATCTTCTTGAGATCCTT
TTTTTCTGCGCGTAATCTGCTGCTTGCAAACAAAAAAACCACCGCTACCAGCGGTGGTTTGTTTGCCGGA
TCAAGAGCTACCAACTCTTTTTCCGAAGGTAACTGGCTTCAGCAGAGCGCAGATACCAAATACTGTTCTT
CTAGTGTAGCCGTAGTTAGGCCACCACTTCAAGAACTCTGTAGCACCGCCTACATACCTCGCTCTGCTAA
TCCTGTTACCAGTGGCTGCTGCCAGTGGCGATAAGTCGTGTCTTACCGGGTTGGACTCAAGACGATAGTT
ACCGGATAAGGCGCAGCGGTCGGGCTGAACGGGGGGTTCGTGCACACAGCCCAGCTTGGAGCGAACGACC
TACACCGAACTGAGATACCTACAGCGTGAGCTATGAGAAAGCGCCACGCTTCCCGAAGGGAGAAAGGCGG
ACAGGTATCCGGTAAGCGGCAGGGTCGGAACAGGAGAGCGCACGAGGGAGCTTCCAGGGGGAAACGCCTG
GTATCTTTATAGTCCTGTCGGGTTTCGCCACCTCTGACTTGAGCGTCGATTTTTGTGATGCTCGTCAGGG
GGGCGGAGCCTATGGAAAAACGCCAGCAACGCGGCCTTTTTACGGTTCCTGGCCTTTTGCTGGCCTTTTG
CTCACATGTTCTTTCCTGCGTTATCCCCTGATTCTGTGGATAACCGTATTACCGCCTTTGAGTGAGCTGA
TACCGCTCGCCGCAGCCGAACGACCGAGCGCAGCGAGTCAGTGAGCGAGGAAGCGGAAGAGCGCCTGATG
CGGTATTTTCTCCTTACGCATCTGTGCGGTATTTCACACCGCATATGGTGCACTCTCAGTACAATCTGCT
CTGATGCCGCATAGTTAAGCCAGTATACACTCCGCTATCGCTACGTGACTGGGTCATGGCTGCGCCCCGA
CACCCGCCAACACCCGCTGACGCGCCCTGACGGGCTTGTCTGCTCCCGGCATCCGCTTACAGACAAGCTG
TGACCGTCTCCGGGAGCTGCATGTGTCAGAGGTTTTCACCGTCATCACCGAAACGCGCGAGGCAGGGTGC
CTTGATGTGGGCGCCGGCGGTCGAGTGGCGACGGCGCGGCTTGTCCGCGCCCTGGTAGATTGCCTGGCCG
TAGGCCAGCCATTTTTGAGCGGCCAGCGGCCGCGATAGGCCGACGCGAAGCGGCGGGGCGTAGGGAGCGC
AGCGACCGAAGGGTAGGCGCTTTTTGCAGCTCTTCGGCTGTGCGCTGGCCAGACAGTTATGCACAGGCCA
GGCGGGTTTTAAGAGTTTTAATAAGTTTTAAAGAGTTTTAGGCGGAAAAATCGCCTTTTTTCTCTTTTAT
ATCAGTCACTTACATGTGTGACCGGTTCCCAATGTACGGCTTTGGGTTCCCAATGTACGGGTTCCGGTTC
CCAATGTACGGCTTTGGGTTCCCAATGTACGTGCTATCCACAGGAAAGAGACCTTTTCGACCTTTTTCCC
CTGCTAGGGCAATTTGCCCTAGCATCTGCTCCGTACATTAGGAACCGGCGGATGCTTCGCCCTCGATCAG
GTTGCGGTAGCGCATGACTAGGATCGGGCCAGCCTGCCCCGCCTCCTCCTTCAAATCGTACTCCGGCAGG
TCATTTGACCCGATCAGCTTGCGCACGGTGAAACAGAACTTCTTGAACTCTCCGGCGCTGCCACTGCGTT
CGTAGATCGTCTTGAACAACCATCTGGCTTCTGCCTTGCCTGCGGCGCGGCGTGCCAGGCGGTAGAGAAA
ACGGCCGATGCCGGGATCGATCAAAAAGTAATCGGGGTGAACCGTCAGCACGTCCGGGTTCTTGCCTTCT
GTGATCTCGCGGTACATCCAATCAGCTAGCTCGATCTCGATGTACTCCGGCCGCCCGGTTTCGCTCTTTA
CGATCTTGTAGCGGCTAATCAAGGCTTCACCCTCGGATACCGTCACCAGGCGGCCGTTCTTGGCCTTCTT
CGTACGCTGCATGGCAACGTGCGTGGTGTTTAACCGAATGCAGGTTTCTACCAGGTCGTCTTTCTGCTTT
CCGCCATCGGCTCGCCGGCAGAACTTGAGTACGTCCGCAACGTGTGGACGGAACACGCGGCCGGGCTTGT
CTCCCTTCCCTTCCCGGTATCGGTTCATGGATTCGGTTAGATGGGAAACCGCCATCAGTACCAGGTCGTA
ATCCCACACACTGGCCATGCCGGCCGGCCCTGCGGAAACCTCTACGTGCCCGTCTGGAAGCTCGTAGCGG
ATCACCTCGCCAGCTCGTCGGTCACGCTTCGACAGACGGAAAACGGCCACGTCCATGATGCTGCGACTAT
CGCGGGTGCCCACGTCATAGAGCATCGGAACGAAAAAATCTGGTTGCTCGTCGCCCTTGGGCGGCTTCCT
AATCGACGGCGCACCGGCTGCCGGCGGTTGCCGGGATTCTTTGCGGATTCGATCAGCGGCCGCTTGCCAC
GATTCACCGGGGCGTGCTTCTGCCTCGATGCGTTGCCGCTGGGCGGCCTGCGCGGCCTTCAACTTCTCCA
CCAGGTCATCACCCAGCGCCGCGCCGATTTGTACCGGGCCGGATGGTTTGCGACCGCTCACGCCGATTCC
TCGGGCTTGGGGGTTCCAGTGCCATTGCAGGGCCGGCAGACAACCCAGCCGCTTACGCCTGGCCAACCGC
CCGTTCCTCCACACATGGGGCATTCCACGGCGTCGGTGCCTGGTTGTTCTTGATTTTCCATGCCGCCTCC
TTTAGCCGCTAAAATTCATCTACTCATTTATTCATTTGCTCATTTACTCTGGTAGCTGCGCGATGTATTC
AGATAGCAGCTCGGTAATGGTCTTGCCTTGGCGTACCGCGTACATCTTCAGCTTGGTGTGATCCTCCGCC
GGCAACTGAAAGTTGACCCGCTTCATGGCTGGCGTGTCTGCCAGGCTGGCCAACGTTGCAGCCTTGCTGC
TGCGTGCGCTCGGACGGCCGGCACTTAGCGTGTTTGTGCTTTTGCTCATTTTCTCTTTACCTCATTAACT
CAAATGAGTTTTGATTTAATTTCAGCGGCCAGCGCCTGGACCTCGCGGGCAGCGTCGCCCTCGGGTTCTG
ATTCAAGAACGGTTGTGCCGGCGGCGGCAGTGCCTGGGTAGCTCACGCGCTGCGTGATACGGGACTCAAG
AATGGGCAGCTCGTACCCGGCCAGCGCCTCGGCAACCTCACCGCCGATGCGCGTGCCTTTGATCGCCCGC
GACACGACAAAGGCCGCTTGTAGCCTTCCATCCGTGACCTCAATGCGCTGCTTAACCAGCTCCACCAGGT
CGGCGGTGGCCCATATGTCGTAAGGGCTTGGCTGCACCGGAATCAGCACGAAGTCGGCTGCCTTGATCGC
GGACACAGCCAAGTCCGCCGCCTGGGGCGCTCCGTCGATCACTACGAAGTCGCGCCGGCCGATGGCCTTC
ACGTCGCGGTCAATCGTCGGGCGGTCGATGCCGACAACGGTTAGCGGTTGATCTTCCCGCACGGCCGCCC
AATCGCGGGCACTGCCCTGGGGATCGGAATCGACTAACAGAACATCGGCCCCGGCGAGTTGCAGGGCGCG
GGCTAGATGGGTTGCGATGGTCGTCTTGCCTGACCCGCCTTTCTGGTTAAGTACAGCGATAACCTTCATG
CGTTCCCCTTGCGTATTTGTTTATTTACTCATCGCATCATATACGCAGCGACCGCATGACGCAAGCTGTT
TTACTCAAATACACATCACCTTTTTAGACGGCGGCGCTCGGTTTCTTCAGCGGCCAAGCTGGCCGGCCAG
GCCGCCAGCTTGGCATCAGACAAACCGGCCAGGATTTCATGCAGCCGCACGGTTGAGACGTGCGCGGGCG
GCTCGAACACGTACCCGGCCGCGATCATCTCCGCCTCGATCTCTTCGGTAATGAAAAACGGTTCGTCCTG
GCCGTCCTGGTGCGGTTTCATGCTTGTTCCTCTTGGCGTTCATTCTCGGCGGCCGCCAGGGCGTCGGCCT
CGGTCAATGCGTCCTCACGGAAGGCACCGCGCCGCCTGGCCTCGGTGGGCGTCACTTCCTCGCTGCGCTC
AAGTGCGCGGTACAGGGTCGAGCGATGCACGCCAAGCAGTGCAGCCGCCTCTTTCACGGTGCGGCCTTCC
TGGTCGATCAGCTCGCGGGCGTGCGCGATCTGTGCCGGGGTGAGGGTAGGGCGGGGGCCAAACTTCACGC
CTCGGGCCTTGGCGGCCTCGCGCCCGCTCCGGGTGCGGTCGATGATTAGGGAACGCTCGAACTCGGCAAT
GCCGGCGAACACGGTCAACACCATGCGGCCGGCCGGCGTGGTGGTGTCGGCCCACGGCTCTGCCAGGCTA
CGCAGGCCCGCGCCGGCCTCCTGGATGCGCTCGGCAATGTCCAGTAGGTCGCGGGTGCTGCGGGCCAGGC
GGTCTAGCCTGGTCACTGTCACAACGTCGCCAGGGCGTAGGTGGTCAAGCATCCTGGCCAGCTCCGGGCG
GTCGCGCCTGGTGCCGGTGATCTTCTCGGAAAACAGCTTGGTGCAGCCGGCCGCGTGCAGTTCGGCCCGT
TGGTTGGTCAAGTCCTGGTCGTCGGTGCTGACGCGGGCATAGCCCAGCAGGCCAGCGGCGGCGCTCTTGT
TCATGGCGTAATGTCTCCGGTTCTAGTCGCAAGTATTCTACTTTATGCGACTAAAACACGCGACAAGAAA
ACGCCAGGAAAAGGGCAGGGCGGCAGCCTGTCGCGTAACTTAGGACTTGTGCGACATGTCGTTTTCAGAA
GACGGCTGCACTGAACGTCAGAAGCCGACTGCACTATAGCAGCGGAGGGGTTGGATCAAAGTACTTTAAA
GTACTTTAAAGTACTTTAAAGTACTTTGATCCCGAGGGGAACCCTGTGGTTGGCATGCACATACAAATGG
ACGAACGGATAAACCTTTTCACGCCCTTTTAAATATCCGATTATTCTAATAAACGCTCTTTTCTCTTAGG
TTTACCCGCCAATATATCCTGTCAAACACTGATAGTTTAAACTGAAGGCGGGAAACGACAATCTGATCCA
AGCTCAAGCTAAGCTCTCAACTTTTGATTCGCTATTTGCAGTGCACCTGTGGCGTTCATCACATCTTTTG
TGACACTGTTTGCACTGGTCATTGCTATTACAAAGGACCTTCCTGATGTTGAAGGAGATCGAAAGTAAGT
AACTGCACGCATAACCATTTTCTTTCCGCTCTTTGGCTCAATCCATTTGACAGTCAAAGACAATGTTTAA
CCAGCTCCGTTTGATATATTGTCTTTATGTGTTTGTTCAAGCATGTTTAGTTAATCATGCCTTTGATTGA
TCTTGAATAGGTTCCAAATATCAACCCTGGCAACAAAACTTGGAGTGAGAAACATTGCATTCCTCGGTTC
TGGACTTCTGCTAGTAAATTATGTTTCAGCCATATCACTAGCTTTCTACATGCCTCAGGTGAATTCATCT
ATTTCCGTCTTAACTATTTCGGTTAATTAAAGCACGAACACCATTACTGCATGTAGAAGCTTGATAAACT
ATCGCCACCAATTTATTTTTGTTGCGATATTGTTACTTTCCTCAGTATGCAGCTTTGAAAAGACCAACCC
TCTTATCCTTTAACAATGAACAGGTTTTTAGAGGTAGCTTGATGATTCCTGCACATGTGATCTTGGCTTC
AGGCTTAATTTTCCAGGTAAAGCATTATGAGATACTCTTATATCTCTTACATACTTTTGAGATAATGCAC
AAGAACTTCATAACTATATGCTTTAGTTTCTGCATTTGACACTGCCAAATTCATTAATCTCTAATATCTT
TGTTGTTGATCTTTGGTAGACATGGGTACTAGAAAAAGCAAACTACACCAAGGTAAAATACTTTTGTACA
AACATAAACTCGTTATCACGGAACATCAATGGAGTGTATATCTAACGGAGTGTAGAAACATTTGATTATT
GCAGGAAGCTATCTCAGGATATTATCGGTTTATATGGAATCTCTTCTACGCAGAGTATCTGTTATTCCCC
TTCCTCTAGCTTTCAATTTCATGGTGAGGATATGCAGTTTTCTTTGTATATCATTCTTCTTCTTCTTTGT
AGCTTGGAGTCAAAATCGGTTCCTTCATGTACATACATCAAGGATATGTCCTTCTGAATTTTTATATCTT
GCAATAAAAATGCTTGTACCAATTGAAACACCAGCTTTTTGAGTTCTATGATCACTGACTTGGTTCTAAC
CAAAAAAAAAAAAATGTTTAATTTACATATCTAAAAGTAGGTTTAGGGAAACCTAAACAGTAAAATATTT
GTATATTATTCGAATTTCACTCATCATAAAAACTTAAATTGCACCATAAAATTTTGTTTTACTATTAATG
ATGTAATTTGTGTAACTTAAGATAAAAATAATATTCCGTAAGTTAACCGGCTAAAACCACGTATAAACCA
GGGAACCTGTTAAACCGGTTCTTTACTGGATAAAGAAATGAAAGCCCATGTAGACAGCTCCATTAGAGCC
CAAACCCTAAATTTCTCATCTATATAAAAGGAGTGACATTAGGGTTTTTGTTCGTCCTCTTAAAGCTTCT
CGTTTTCTCTGCCGTCTCTCTCATTCGCGCGACGCAAACGATCTTCAGGTGATCTTCTTTCTCCAAATCC
TCTCTCATAACTCTGATTTCGTACTTGTGTATTTGAGCTCACGCTCTGTTTCTCTCACCACAGCCATGTT
TAAACAAGCTTCTCGTCTCCTCTCCCGATCTGTCGCCGCCGCATCTTCCAAATCGGTGACGACTCGTGCC
TTTTCAACGGAACTTCCATCGACGCTCGATTCCGCTAGTGATATCACAAGTTTGTACAAAAAAGCAGGCT
TTTACCCATACGATGTTCCAGATTACGCTGATATCGCCGATCTACGCACGCTCGGCTACAGCCAGCAGCA
ACAGGAGAAGATCAAACCGAAGGTTCGTTCGACAGTGGCGCAGCACCACGAGGCACTGGTCGGCCACGGG
TTTACACACGCGCACATCGTTGCGTTAAGCCAACACCCGGCAGCGTTAGGGACCGTCGCTGTCAAGTATC
AGGACATGATCGCAGCGTTGCCAGAGGCGACACACGAAGCGATCGTTGGCGTCGGCAAACAGTGGTCCGG
CGCACGCGCTCTGGAGGCCTTGCTCACGGTGGCGGGAGAGTTGAGAGGTCCACCGTTACAGTTGGACACA
GGCCAACTTCTCAAGATTGCAAAACGTGGCGGCGTGACCGCAGTGGAGGCAGTGCATGCATGGCGCAATG
CACTGACGGGTGCCCCGCTCAACCTGACCCCAGACCAAGTTGTCGCGATTGCAAGCAACAACGGAGGCAA
ACAAGCCTTAGAAACAGTCCAGAGATTGTTGCCGGTGCTGTGCCAAGACCACGGCCTGACCCCAGAACAG
GTTGTGGCCATCGCCAGCAACATAGGTGGCAAGCAGGCCCTCGAAACCGTCCAGAGACTGTTACCGGTTC
TCTGCCAGGCCCACGGCCTGACCCCAGACCAGGTTGTGGCCATCGCCAGCAACATAGGTGGCAAGCAGGC
CCTCGAAACCGTCCAGAGACTGTTACCGGTTCTCTGCCAGGCCCACGGCCTGACCCCAGCCCAGGTTGTG
GCCATCGCCAGCAACATAGGTGGCAAGCAGGCCCTCGAAACCGTCCAGAGACTGTTACCGGTTCTCTGCC
AGGACCACGGCCTGACCCCAGACCAAGTTGTCGCGATTGCAAGCAACAACGGAGGCAAACAAGCCTTAGA
AACAGTCCAGAGATTGTTGCCGGTGCTGTGCCAAGACCACGGCCTGACCCCGGAACAGGTGGTTGCAATC
GCGTCACACGATGGGGGAAAGCAGGCCCTAGAAACCGTTCAGCGACTCCTGCCCGTCCTGTGCCAGGCCC
ACGGCCTGACCCCCGACCAGGTTGTCGCTATTGCTAGTAACGGCGGAGGCAAACAGGCGCTGGAAACAGT
TCAGCGCCTCTTGCCGGTCTTGTGTCAGGCCCACGGCCTGACCCCAGCCCAGGTTGTGGCCATCGCCAGC
AACATAGGTGGCAAGCAGGCCCTCGAAACCGTCCAGAGACTGTTACCGGTTCTCTGCCAGGACCACGGCC
TGACCCCCGACCAGGTTGTCGCTATTGCTAGTAACGGCGGAGGCAAACAGGCGCTGGAAACAGTTCAGCG
CCTCTTGCCGGTCTTGTGTCAGGACCACGGCCTGACCCCAGAACAAGTTGTCGCGATTGCAAGCAACAAC
GGAGGCAAACAAGCCTTAGAAACAGTCCAGAGATTGTTGCCGGTGCTGTGCCAAGCCCACGGCCTGACCC
CAGACCAGGTTGTGGCCATCGCCAGCAACATAGGTGGCAAGCAGGCCCTCGAAACCGTCCAGAGACTGTT
ACCGGTTCTCTGCCAGGCCCACGGCCTGACCCCAGCCCAGGTTGTGGCCATCGCCAGCAACATAGGTGGC
AAGCAGGCCCTCGAAACCGTCCAGAGACTGTTACCGGTTCTCTGCCAGGACCACGGCCTGACCCCAGACC
AGGTTGTGGCCATCGCCAGCAACATAGGTGGCAAGCAGGCCCTCGAAACCGTCCAGAGACTGTTACCGGT
TCTCTGCCAGGACCACGGCCTGACCCCGGAACAGGTGGTTGCAATCGCGTCACACGATGGGGGAAAGCAG
GCCCTAGAAACCGTTCAGCGACTCCTGCCCGTCCTGTGCCAGGCCCACGGCCTGACCCCAGACCAGGTTG
TGGCCATCGCCAGCAACATAGGTGGCAAGCAGGCCCTCGAAACCGTCCAGAGACTGTTACCGGTTCTCTG
CCAGGCCCACGGCCTGACCCCAGCCCAGGTTGTGGCCATCGCCAGCAACATAGGTGGCAAGCAGGCCCTC
GAAACCGTCCAGAGACTGTTACCGGTTCTCTGCCAGGACCACGGCCTGACCCCAGACCAAGTTGTCGCGA
TTGCAAGCAACAACGGAGGCAAACAAGCCTTAGAAACAGTCCAGAGATTGTTGCCGGTGCTGTGCCAAGA
CCACGGCCTGACCCCCGAACAGGTTGTCGCTATTGCTAGTAACGGCGGAGGCAAACAGGCGCTGGAAACA
GTTCAGCGCCTCTTGCCGGTCTTGTGTCAGGCCCACGGCCTGACCCCAGACCAGGTTGTGGCCATCGCCA
GCAACATAGGTGGCAAGCAGGCCCTCGAAACCGTCCAGAGACTGTTACCGGTTCTCTGCCAGGCCCACGG
CCTGACCCCTGAGCAGGTAGTGGCTATTGCATCCAACGGAGGGGGCAGACCCGCACTGGAGTCAATTGTT
GCCCAGTTATCTCGCCCTGATCCGGCGTTGGCCGCGTTGACCAACGACCACCTCGTCGCCTTGGCCTGCC
TCGGCGGGCGTCCTGCGCTGGATGCAGTGAAAAAGGGATTGGGGGGATCTGGTAGCTATGCGTTAGGACC
CTATCAGATTTCAGCTCCTCAATTGCCTGCCTATAATGGGCAAACTGTTGGCACCTTTTACTACGTCAAT
GATGCTGGAGGGTTAGAATCCAAGGTGTTCTCAAGTGGTGGTTCTGGAGGTAGTACGAATCTTTCGGACA
TCATAGAGAAGGAAACTGGAAAACAGCTCGTTATCCAAGAGAGCATTCTCATGTTGCCAGAAGAAGTTGA
AGAGGTTATAGGCAACAAACCGGAATCTGACATTCTGGTACATACCGCTTATGATGAGTCAACAGATGAG
AACGTCATGCTTTTGACATCTGATGCACCAGAATACAAACCTTGGGCACTTGTGATTCAGGATTCCAATG
GTGAGAACAAGATCAAGATGCTATGATAACTCGAGCGATCCTCTAGACACCCAACTTTTCTATACAAAGT
TGTGAATATGAAGATGAAGATGAAATATTTGGTGTGTCAAATAAAAAGCTTGTGTGCTTAAGTTTGTGTT
TTTTTCTTGGCTTGTTGTGTTATGAATTTGTGGCTTTTTCTAATATTAAATGAATGTAAGATCTCATTAT
AATGAATAAACAAATGTTTCTATAATCCATTGTGAATGTTTTGTTGGATCTCTTCTGCAGCATATAACTA
CTGTATGTGCTATGGTATGGACTATGGAATATGATTAAAGATAAGATGGGCTCATAGAGTAAAACGAGGC
GAGGGACCTATAAACCTCCCTTCATCATGCTATTTCATGATCTATTTTATAAAATAAAGATGTAGAAAAA
AGTAAGCGTAATAACCGCAAAACAAATGATTTAAAACATGGCACATAATGAGGAGATTAAGTTCGGTTTA
CGTTTATTTTAGTACTAATTGTAACGTGAGACTACGTATCGGGAATCGCCTAATTAAAGCATTAATGCGA
ACCTGATTAGATTCACCGACCCTCCTATCGTGTCGACCTTTCTGTTTCTTAGAATTTTTTGGTAGTCTAT
GTACTAATAATGTCAGCTTCGTATTTATTTCATAAGCAATTTGCATTTGCAATTTGTTTTTTACTTTTAT
TTTTATTGTATTGTGGAATGTGGACTCGTACCAACATGAAGTTATATACCACCAAAAAAATTACAGTTAG
TCAAAAGATTCACGAGTGAGAGCTACTTATGATTGTCTTTTACGTATATGTCTAATTGTCTATTTGCTCA
ATAATCTTTGTACTTTCTTTTGTCGTTGATAAATCTAGAGGATCCCCCTCAACTTTTGATTCGCTATTTG
CAGTGCACCTGTGGCGTTCATCACATCTTTTGTGACACTGTTTGCACTGGTCATTGCTATTACAAAGGAC
CTTCCTGATGTTGAAGGAGATCGAAAGTAAGTAACTGCACGCATAACCATTTTCTTTCCGCTCTTTGGCT
CAATCCATTTGACAGTCAAAGACAATGTTTAACCAGCTCCGTTTGATATATTGTCTTTATGTGTTTGTTC
AAGCATGTTTAGTTAATCATGCCTTTGATTGATCTTGAATAGGTTCCAAATATCAACCCTGGCAACAAAA
CTTGGAGTGAGAAACATTGCATTCCTCGGTTCTGGACTTCTGCTAGTAAATTATGTTTCAGCCATATCAC
TAGCTTTCTACATGCCTCAGGTGAATTCATCTATTTCCGTCTTAACTATTTCGGTTAATTAAAGCACGAA
CACCATTACTGCATGTAGAAGCTTGATAAACTATCGCCACCAATTTATTTTTGTTGCGATATTGTTACTT
TCCTCAGTATGCAGCTTTGAAAAGACCAACCCTCTTATCCTTTAACAATGAACAGGTTTTTAGAGGTAGC
TTGATGATTCCTGCACATGTGATCTTGGCTTCAGGCTTAATTTTCCAGGTAAAGCATTATGAGATACTCT
TATATCTCTTACATACTTTTGAGATAATGCACAAGAACTTCATAACTATATGCTTTAGTTTCTGCATTTG
ACACTGCCAAATTCATTAATCTCTAATATCTTTGTTGTTGATCTTTGGTAGACATGGGTACTAGAAAAAG
CAAACTACACCAAGGTAAAATACTTTTGTACAAACATAAACTCGTTATCACGGAACATCAATGGAGTGTA
TATCTAACGGAGTGTAGAAACATTTGATTATTGCAGGAAGCTATCTCAGGATATTATCGGTTTATATGGA
ATCTCTTCTACGCAGAGTATCTGTTATTCCCCTTCCTCTAGCTTTCAATTTCATGGTGAGGATATGCAGT
TTTCTTTGTATATCATTCTTCTTCTTCTTTGTAGCTTGGAGTCAAAATCGGTTCCTTCATGTACATACAT
CAAGGATATGTCCTTCTGAATTTTTATATCTTGCAATAAAAATGCTTGTACCAATTGAAACACCAGCTTT
TTGAGTTCTATGATCACTGACTTGGTTCTAACCAAAAAAAAAAAAATGTTTAATTTACATATCTAAAAGT
AGGTTTAGGGAAACCTAAACAGTAAAATATTTGTATATTATTCGAATTTCACTCATCATAAAAACTTAAA
TTGCACCATAAAATTTTGTTTTACTATTAATGATGTAATTTGTGTAACTTAAGATAAAAATAATATTCCG
TAAGTTAACCGGCTAAAACCACGTATAAACCAGGGAACCTGTTAAACCGGTTCTTTACTGGATAAAGAAA
TGAAAGCCCATGTAGACAGCTCCATTAGAGCCCAAACCCTAAATTTCTCATCTATATAAAAGGAGTGACA
TTAGGGTTTTTGTTCGTCCTCTTAAAGCTTCTCGTTTTCTCTGCCGTCTCTCTCATTCGCGCGACGCAAA
CGATCTTCAGGTGATCTTCTTTCTCCAAATCCTCTCTCATAACTCTGATTTCGTACTTGTGTATTTGAGC
TCACGCTCTGTTTCTCTCACCACAGCCATGTTTAAACAAGCTTCTCGTCTCCTCTCCCGATCTGTCGCCG
CCGCATCTTCCAAATCGGTGACGACTCGTGCCTTTTCAACGGAACTTCCATCGACGCTCGATTCCACAAC
TTTGTATAATAAAGTTGATAAGGAGACCGCCGCTGCCAAGTTCGAGAGACAGCACATGGACAGCATCGAT
ATCGCCGATCTACGCACGCTCGGCTACAGCCAGCAGCAACAGGAGAAGATCAAACCGAAGGTTCGTTCGA
CAGTGGCGCAGCACCACGAGGCACTGGTCGGCCACGGGTTTACACACGCGCACATCGTTGCGTTAAGCCA
ACACCCGGCAGCGTTAGGGACCGTCGCTGTCAAGTATCAGGACATGATCGCAGCGTTGCCAGAGGCGACA
CACGAAGCGATCGTTGGCGTCGGCAAACAGTGGTCCGGCGCACGCGCTCTGGAGGCCTTGCTCACGGTGG
CGGGAGAGTTGAGAGGTCCACCGTTACAGTTGGACACAGGCCAACTTCTCAAGATTGCAAAACGTGGCGG
CGTGACCGCAGTGGAGGCAGTGCATGCATGGCGCAATGCACTGACGGGTGCCCCGCTCAACCTGACCCCG
GACCAGGTGGTTGCAATCGCGTCACACGATGGGGGAAAGCAGGCCCTAGAAACCGTTCAGCGACTCCTGC
CCGTCCTGTGCCAGGACCACGGCCTGACCCCAGAACAAGTTGTCGCGATTGCAAGCAACAACGGAGGCAA
ACAAGCCTTAGAAACAGTCCAGAGATTGTTGCCGGTGCTGTGCCAAGCCCACGGCCTGACCCCGGACCAG
GTGGTTGCAATCGCGTCACACGATGGGGGAAAGCAGGCCCTAGAAACCGTTCAGCGACTCCTGCCCGTCC
TGTGCCAGGCCCACGGCCTGACCCCAGCCCAAGTTGTCGCGATTGCAAGCAACAACGGAGGCAAACAAGC
CTTAGAAACAGTCCAGAGATTGTTGCCGGTGCTGTGCCAAGACCACGGCCTGACCCCAGACCAGGTTGTG
GCCATCGCCAGCAACATAGGTGGCAAGCAGGCCCTCGAAACCGTCCAGAGACTGTTACCGGTTCTCTGCC
AGGACCACGGCCTGACCCCCGAACAGGTTGTCGCTATTGCTAGTAACGGCGGAGGCAAACAGGCGCTGGA
AACAGTTCAGCGCCTCTTGCCGGTCTTGTGTCAGGCCCACGGCCTGACCCCAGACCAGGTTGTGGCCATC
GCCAGCAACATAGGTGGCAAGCAGGCCCTCGAAACCGTCCAGAGACTGTTACCGGTTCTCTGCCAGGCCC
ACGGCCTGACCCCCGCCCAGGTTGTCGCTATTGCTAGTAACGGCGGAGGCAAACAGGCGCTGGAAACAGT
TCAGCGCCTCTTGCCGGTCTTGTGTCAGGACCACGGCCTGACCCCCGACCAGGTTGTCGCTATTGCTAGT
AACGGCGGAGGCAAACAGGCGCTGGAAACAGTTCAGCGCCTCTTGCCGGTCTTGTGTCAGGACCACGGCC
TGACCCCAGAACAAGTTGTCGCGATTGCAAGCAACAACGGAGGCAAACAAGCCTTAGAAACAGTCCAGAG
ATTGTTGCCGGTGCTGTGCCAAGCCCACGGCCTGACCCCCGACCAGGTTGTCGCTATTGCTAGTAACGGC
GGAGGCAAACAGGCGCTGGAAACAGTTCAGCGCCTCTTGCCGGTCTTGTGTCAGGCCCACGGCCTGACCC
CAGCCCAAGTTGTCGCGATTGCAAGCAACAACGGAGGCAAACAAGCCTTAGAAACAGTCCAGAGATTGTT
GCCGGTGCTGTGCCAAGACCACGGCCTGACCCCGGACCAGGTGGTTGCAATCGCGTCACACGATGGGGGA
AAGCAGGCCCTAGAAACCGTTCAGCGACTCCTGCCCGTCCTGTGCCAGGACCACGGCCTGACCCCGGAAC
AGGTGGTTGCAATCGCGTCACACGATGGGGGAAAGCAGGCCCTAGAAACCGTTCAGCGACTCCTGCCCGT
CCTGTGCCAGGCCCACGGCCTGACCCCAGACCAGGTTGTGGCCATCGCCAGCAACATAGGTGGCAAGCAG
GCCCTCGAAACCGTCCAGAGACTGTTACCGGTTCTCTGCCAGGCCCACGGCCTGACCCCAGCCCAGGTTG
TGGCCATCGCCAGCAACATAGGTGGCAAGCAGGCCCTCGAAACCGTCCAGAGACTGTTACCGGTTCTCTG
CCAGGACCACGGCCTGACCCCCGACCAGGTTGTCGCTATTGCTAGTAACGGCGGAGGCAAACAGGCGCTG
GAAACAGTTCAGCGCCTCTTGCCGGTCTTGTGTCAGGACCACGGCCTGACCCCCGAACAGGTTGTCGCTA
TTGCTAGTAACGGCGGAGGCAAACAGGCGCTGGAAACAGTTCAGCGCCTCTTGCCGGTCTTGTGTCAGGC
CCACGGCCTGACCCCGGACCAGGTGGTTGCAATCGCGTCACACGATGGGGGAAAGCAGGCCCTAGAAACC
GTTCAGCGACTCCTGCCCGTCCTGTGCCAGGCCCACGGCCTGACCCCTGAGCAGGTAGTGGCTATTGCAT
CCCACGACGGGGGCAGACCCGCACTGGAGTCAATTGTTGCCCAGTTATCTCGCCCTGATCCGGCGTTGGC
CGCGTTGACCAACGACCACCTCGTCGCCTTGGCCTGCCTCGGCGGGCGTCCTGCGCTGGATGCAGTGAAA
AAGGGATTGGGGGGTAGTCCAACTCCGTATCCGAATTACGCCAATGCAGGACATGTTGAAGGTCAATCTG
CATTGTTCATGAGGGATAACGGCATTTCTGAAGGGTTGGTGTTCCACAACAACCCTGAAGGAACATGTGG
ATTTTGCGTCAACATGACAGAAACCCTTCTCCCAGAAAACGCTAAGATGACAGTAGTTCCACCTGAAGGT
GCTATTCCTGTCAAAAGAGGTGCTACTGGTGAAACCAAGGTGTTTACTGGGAATTCCAATTCACCCAAAA
GCCCAACGAAAGGTGGGTGTAGTGGAGGATCTACAAATCTCTCTGACATCATTGAGAAAGAGACTGGAAA
GCAACTAGTCATTCAGGAGTCAATCCTGATGTTACCAGAGGAGGTTGAGGAAGTGATAGGCAATAAGCCC
GAAAGCGATATACTTGTTCATACTGCCTATGACGAATCGACGGATGAGAACGTAATGCTTCTAACCTCAG
ATGCTCCTGAGTACAAACCTTGGGCGTTAGTTATCCAGGATTCCAATGGAGAGAACAAGATCAAGATGTT
GTGATAACTCGAGCGATCCTCTAGAACCCAGCTTTCTTGTACAAAGTGGTGATATCCCGCGGCCATGCTA
GAGTCCGCAAAAATCACCAGTCTCTCTCTACAAATCTATCTCTCTCTATTTTTCTCCAGAATAATGTGTG
AGTAGTTCCCAGATAAGGGAATTAGGGTTCTTATAGGGTTTCGCTCATGTGTTGAGCATATAAGAAACCC
TTAGTATGTATTTGTATTTGTAAAATACTTCTATCAATAAAATTTCTAATTCCTAAAACCAAAATCCAGT
GACCTGCAGGCATGCGACGTCG
